>Addgene plasmid #60799 | pIS1 mINSIG2 | depositor full sequence | sequence record 112562 | pIS1 mINSIG2 sequence 4590 bps
TAACTGGTCCGCAGTGGTGGGCCAGATGTAAACAAATGAATGTTCTTGATTCATTTATTAATTATTATGA
TTCAGAAAAACATGCAGAAAATGCTGTTATTTTTTTACATGGTAACGCGGCCTCTTCTTATTTATGGCGA
CATGTTGTGCCACATATTGAGCCAGTAGCGCGGTGTATTATACCAGACCTTATTGGTATGGGCAAATCAG
GCAAATCTGGTAATGGTTCTTATAGGTTACTTGATCATTACAAATATCTTACTGCATGGTTTGAACTTCT
TAATTTACCAAAGAAGATCATTTTTGTCGGCCATGATTGGGGTGCTTGTTTGGCATTTCATTATAGCTAT
GAGCATCAAGATAAGATCAAAGCAATAGTTCACGCTGAAAGTGTAGTAGATGTGATTGAATCATGGGATG
AATGGCCTGATATTGAAGAAGATATTGCGTTGATCAAATCTGAAGAAGGAGAAAAAATGGTTTTGGAGAA
TAACTTCTTCGTGGAAACCATGTTGCCATCAAAAATCATGAGAAAGTTAGAACCAGAAGAATTTGCAGCA
TATCTTGAACCATTCAAAGAGAAAGGTGAAGTTCGTCGTCCAACATTATCATGGCCTCGTGAAATCCCGT
TAGTAAAAGGTGGTAAACCTGACGTTGTACAAATTGTTAGGAATTATAATGCTTATCTACGTGCAAGTGA
TGATTTACCAAAAATGTTTATTGAATCGGACCCAGGATTCTTTTCCAATGCTATTGTTGAAGGTGCCAAG
AAGTTTCCTAATACTGAATTTGTCAAAGTAAAAGGTCTTCATTTTTCGCAAGAAGATGCACCTGATGAAA
TGGGAAAATATATCAAATCGTTCGTTGAGCGAGTTCTCAAAAATGAACAATAATTCTAGGAGCTCTATAC
CGGTCTCGATATCACTACTAGTGTTCTAGAGTATTTTCTCTTTAGCTTACTGTTGTGCCTTTTTATTTTT
CTAATCACAGCAGTATGAGTTATGAGTGCCCTAATTTGTGGTTAGTTTCTAATTTAATGTTGTTTCATAG
AGTTTGGAGTGTTTTGATACAGGGTGAAAATGAACTTCTGGTTTCAAACCTGCGTTACTGGAGACAGCCC
AAAGAGTAATTTTCTGTTTTGACAGGTTTTACTGGAAGTATATGTGATGAGCAGAAGAGGTTATCAACGT
CAAATTGTTTTGGTTCTAAATTTGGAACAGTATATATAATTAAAAGTAAGGAACATTAGAGGATTTAATT
AGAATAAATACATGTTTTGGAAATACAGTGACCTCTTGCAGTGTCACAAAAGTGCAAAGTGATATTAGCT
GTCATCTGCAATACAGAATCTCATTGCTTTTGCACATGGAGCATATAGGAAACTCCAAACAGATCACAAT
GAGGTTTCTAAATCTGTTGGGTTCTGTCTTCTATTGGGTTCTGTGGCGGCCGCTTCGAGCAGACATGATA
AGATACATTGATGAGTTTGGACAAACCACAACTAGAATGCAGTGAAAAAAATGCTTTATTTGTGAAATTT
GTGATGCTATTGCTTTATTTGTAACCATTATAAGCTGCAATAAACAAGTTAACAACAACAATTGCATTCA
TTTTATGTTTCAGGTTCAGGGGGAGGTGTGGGAGGTTTTTTAAAGCAAGTAAAACCTCTACAAATGTGGT
AAAATCGATAAGGATCCAGGTGGCACTTTTCGGGGAAATGTGCGCGGAACCCCTATTTGTTTATTTTTCT
AAATACATTCAAATATGTATCCGCTCATGAGACAATAACCCTGATAAATGCTTCAATAATATTGAAAAAG
GAAGAGTATGAGTATTCAACATTTCCGTGTCGCCCTTATTCCCTTTTTTGCGGCATTTTGCCTTCCTGTT
TTTGCTCACCCAGAAACGCTGGTGAAAGTAAAAGATGCTGAAGATCAGTTGGGTGCACGAGTGGGTTACA
TCGAACTGGATCTCAACAGCGGTAAGATCCTTGAGAGTTTTCGCCCCGAAGAACGTTTTCCAATGATGAG
CACTTTTAAAGTTCTGCTATGTGGCGCGGTATTATCCCGTATTGACGCCGGGCAAGAGCAACTCGGTCGC
CGCATACACTATTCTCAGAATGACTTGGTTGAGTACTCACCAGTCACAGAAAAGCATCTTACGGATGGCA
TGACAGTAAGAGAATTATGCAGTGCTGCCATAACCATGAGTGATAACACTGCGGCCAACTTACTTCTGAC
AACGATCGGAGGACCGAAGGAGCTAACCGCTTTTTTGCACAACATGGGGGATCATGTAACTCGCCTTGAT
CGTTGGGAACCGGAGCTGAATGAAGCCATACCAAACGACGAGCGTGACACCACGATGCCTGTAGCAATGG
CAACAACGTTGCGCAAACTATTAACTGGCGAACTACTTACTCTAGCTTCCCGGCAACAATTAATAGACTG
GATGGAGGCGGATAAAGTTGCAGGACCACTTCTGCGCTCGGCCCTTCCGGCTGGCTGGTTTATTGCTGAT
AAATCTGGAGCCGGTGAGCGTGGGTCTCGCGGTATCATTGCAGCACTGGGGCCAGATGGTAAGCCCTCCC
GTATCGTAGTTATCTACACGACGGGGAGTCAGGCAACTATGGATGAACGAAATAGACAGATCGCTGAGAT
AGGTGCCTCACTGATTAAGCATTGGTAACTGTCAGACCAAGTTTACTCATATATACTTTAGATTGATTTA
AAACTTCATTTTTAATTTAAAAGGATCTAGGTGAAGATCCTTTTTGATAATCTCATGACCAAAATCCCTT
AACGTGAGTTTTCGTTCCACTGAGCGTCAGACCCCGTAGAAAAGATCAAAGGATCTTCTTGAGATCCTTT
TTTTCTGCGCGTAATCTGCTGCTTGCAAACAAAAAAACCACCGCTACCAGCGGTGGTTTGTTTGCCGGAT
CAAGAGCTACCAACTCTTTTTCCGAAGGTAACTGGCTTCAGCAGAGCGCAGATACCAAATACTGTTCTTC
TAGTGTAGCCGTAGTTAGGCCACCACTTCAAGAACTCTGTAGCACCGCCTACATACCTCGCTCTGCTAAT
CCTGTTACCAGTGGCTGCTGCCAGTGGCGATAAGTCGTGTCTTACCGGGTTGGACTCAAGACGATAGTTA
CCGGATAAGGCGCAGCGGTCGGGCTGAACGGGGGGTTCGTGCACACAGCCCAGCTTGGAGCGAACGACCT
ACACCGAACTGAGATACCTACAGCGTGAGCTATGAGAAAGCGCCACGCTTCCCGAAGGGAGAAAGGCGGA
CAGGTATCCGGTAAGCGGCAGGGTCGGAACAGGAGAGCGCACGAGGGAGCTTCCAGGGGGAAACGCCTGG
TATCTTTATAGTCCTGTCGGGTTTCGCCACCTCTGACTTGAGCGTCGATTTTTGTGATGCTCGTCAGGGG
GGCGGAGCCTATGGAAAAACGCCAGCAACGCGGCCTTTTTACGGTTCCTGGCCTTTTGCTGGCCTTTTGC
TCACATGGCTCGACAGATCTAAATGAGTCTTCGGACCTCGCGGGGGCCGCTTAAGCGGTGGTTAGGGTTT
GTCTGACGCGGGGGGAGGGGGAAGGAACGAAACACTCTCATTCGGAGGCGGCTCGGGGTTTGGTCTTGGT
GGCCACGGGCACGCAGAAGAGCGCCGCGATCCTCTTAAGCACCCCCCCGCCCTCCGTGGAGGCGGGGGTT
TGGTCGGCGGGTGGTAACTGGCGGGCCGCTGACTCGGGCGGGTCGCGCGCCCCAGAGTGTGACCTTTTCG
GTCTGCTCGCAGACCCCCGGGCGGCGCCGCCGCGGCGGCGACGGGCTCGCTGGGTCCTAGGCTCCATGGG
GACCGTATACGTGGACAGGCTCTGGAGCATCCGCACGACTGCGGTGATATTACCGGAGACCTTCTGCGGG
ACGAGCCGGGTCACGCGGCTGACGCGGAGCGTCCGTTGGGCGACAAACACCAGGACGGGGCACAGGTACA
CTATCTTGTCACCCGGAGGCGCGAGGGACTGCAGGAGCTTCAGGGAGTGGCGCAGCTGCTTCATCCCCGT
GGCCCGTTGCTCGCGTTTGCTGGCGGTGTCCCCGGAAGAAATATATTTGCATGTCTTTAGTTCTATGATG
ACACAAACCCCGCCCAGCGTCTTGTCATTGGCGAATTCGAACACGCAGATGCAGTCGGGGCGGCGCGGTC
CCAGGTCCACTTCGCATATTAAGGTGACGCGTGTGGCCTCGAACACCGAGCGACCCTGCAGCGACCCGCT
TAAAAGCTTGATTCTTCTGACACAACAGTCTCGAACTTAAGCTGCAGAAGTTGGTCGTGAGGCACTGGGC
AGGTAAGTATCAAGGTTACAAGACAGGTTTAAGGAGACCAATAGAAACTGGGCTTGTCGAGACAGAGAAG
ACTCTTGCGTTTCTGATAGGCACCTATTGGTCTTACTGACATCCACTTTGCCTTTCTCTCCACAGGTGTC
CACTCCCAGTTCAATTACAGCTCTTAAGGCTAGAGTACTTAATACGACTCACTATAGGCTAGCCACCATG
ACTTCGAAAGTTTATGATCCAGAACAAAGGAAACGGATGA
Features (pLannotate 1.2.2; 9 found; start..end, strand, type, name):
   1469..1590    -  polyA_signal   SV40 poly(A) signal: SV40 polyadenylation signal
   1613..1681    -  CDS            large T antigen (fragment): large T antigen from SV40 (simian virus 40)
   1723..1827    +  promoter       AmpR promoter: bla
   1828..2688    +  CDS            AmpR: β-lactamase; bla; confers resistance to ampicillin, carbenicillin, and related antibiotics
   2859..3447    +  rep_origin     ori: high-copy-number ColE1/pMB1/pBR322/pUC origin of replication
   3522..4273    +  promoter       HSV TK promoter: herpes simplex virus thymidine kinase promoter
   4343..4475    +  intron         chimeric intron: chimera between introns from human β-globin and immunoglobulin heavy chain genes
   4520..4538    +  promoter       T7 promoter: promoter for bacteriophage T7 RNA polymerase
   4548..893     +  CDS            Rluc (across the origin): luciferase from the anthozoan coelenterate Renilla reniformis (sea pansy)
