[The description below was written by a language model from this plasmid's Addgene catalogue record and pLannotate feature annotations shown in this document.]
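Description:
pIS1 mINSIG2 is a mammalian luciferase reporter plasmid built on the pIS1 backbone and designed for measuring microRNA-mediated repression. It is propagated in E. coli as a high-copy plasmid through a ColE1/pUC-type origin and is selected with ampicillin via the β-lactamase gene and its own bla promoter. The depositor's full sequence is about 4.6 kb.

The reporter unit is driven by the herpes simplex virus thymidine kinase promoter, which generally gives modest constitutive expression in mammalian cells. It is followed by a chimeric β-globin/immunoglobulin intron that promotes efficient processing of the transcript, and by a T7 promoter that could allow in vitro transcription. Next comes the Renilla luciferase coding sequence, which spans the numbering origin of the circular record. Downstream of the luciferase, a fragment of the human INSIG2 3′ UTR was inserted between XbaI and NotI sites, both of which are retained. This insert is not annotated in the automated feature table but presumably lies in the unannotated stretch between the end of Rluc and the SV40 polyadenylation signal. That signal is annotated on the minus strand, along with a small adjacent large T antigen fragment that is probably a remnant of the same SV40 region.

In this version the miR-155 binding sites in the UTR have been mutated, so luciferase output should be insensitive to miR-155. It therefore acts as the site-mutant control for a matching reporter with intact sites. Comparing the two lets repression attributable to miR-155 be quantified, here in the context of comparing microRNA targeting between different cellular contexts. The record does not give the exact mutations or the UTR boundaries.
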