Addgene plasmid #60799: pIS1 mINSIG2
Purpose: Luciferase reporter to measure miR-155 mediated differential repression. Contains INSIG2 3' UTR and mutated miR-155 sites
Depositing lab: David Bartel. Depositing organization: Whitehead Institute for Biomedical Research. Publication: Global analyses of the effect of different cellular contexts on microRNA targeting. Nam JW, Rissland OS, Koppstein D, Abreu-Goodger C, Jan CH, Agarwal V, Yildirim MA, Rodriguez A, Bartel DP. Mol Cell. 2014 Mar 20;53(6):1031-43. doi: 10.1016/j.molcel.2014.02.013. Epub 2014 Mar 13. PubMed 24631284.
Backbone
  Vector backbone: pIS1
  Backbone manufacturer: Bartel lab (Addgene plasmid # 12179)
  Backbone size w/o insert (bp): 4085
  Vector type: Mammalian Expression, Luciferase
Growth in bacteria
  Bacterial resistance: Ampicillin, 100 μg/mL
  Growth temperature: 37°C
  Growth strain: DH5alpha
  Copy number: High Copy
Gene/Insert
  Gene/Insert name: INSIG2 3'UTR and mutated miR-155 binding site
  Species: H. sapiens (human)
  Mutation: mutated miR-155 binding site
  Entrez Gene: INSIG2 (a.k.a. INSIG-2)
  Promoter: thymidine kinase (HSV-TK promoter)
  Cloning method: Restriction Enzyme; 5′ cloning site XbaI (not destroyed); 3′ cloning site NotI (not destroyed)
  Sequencing primers: 5′ chim-int-F (5'-TCTTACTGACATCCACTTTGCC-3') to confirm luciferase; 3′ EBV-rev
Terms and licenses: Academic/Nonprofit Terms; Industry Terms: Not Available to Industry
How to cite: pIS1 mINSIG2 was a gift from David Bartel (Addgene plasmid # 60799 ; http://n2t.net/addgene:60799 ; RRID:Addgene_60799)
