>Addgene plasmid #60799 | pIS1 mINSIG2 | addgene partial sequence | sequence record 98376 | Rluc-F 5'-ccaggattcttttccaatgc-3'
AAGTAAAAGGTCTTCATTTTTCGCAAGAAGATGCACCTGATGAAATGGGAAAATATATCAAATCGTTCGT
TGAGCGAGTTCTCAAAAATGAACAATAATTCTAGGAGCTCTATACCGGTCTCGATATCACTACTAGTGTT
CTAGAGTATTTTCTCTTTAGCTTACTGTTGTGCCTTTTTATTTTTCTAATCACAGCAGTATGAGTTATGA
GTGCCCTAATTTGTGGTTAGTTTCTAATTTAATGTTGTTTCATAGAGTTTGGAGTGTTTTGATACAGGGT
GAAAATGAACTTCTGGTTTCAAACCTGCGTTACTGGAGACAGCCCAAAGAGTAATTTTCTGTTTTGACAG
GTTTTACTGGAAGTATATGTGATGAGCAGAAGAGGTTATCAACGTCAAATTGTTTTGGTTCTAAATTTGG
AACAGTATATATAATTAAAAGTAAGGAACATTAGAGGATTTAATTAGAATAAATACATGTTTTGGAAATA
CAGTGACCTCTTGCAGTGTCACAAAAGTGCAAAGTGATATTAGCTGTCATCTGCAATACAGAATCTCATT
GCTTTTGCACATGGAGCATATAGGAAACTCCAAACAGATCACAATGAGGTTTCTAAATCTGTTGGGTTCT
GTCTTCTATTGGGTTCTGTGGCGGCCGCTTCGAGCAGACATGATAAGATACATTGATGAGTTTGGAC
